Addgene plasmid #81849: pDONR223_ISX_WT
Purpose: Gateway Donor vector containing ISX , part of the Target Accelerator Plasmid Collection.
Depositing lab: Jesse Boehm & William Hahn & David Root. Depositing organization: Broad Institute. Publication: Systematic Functional Interrogation of Rare Cancer Variants Identifies Oncogenic Alleles. Kim E, Ilic N, Shrestha Y, Zou L, Kamburov A, Zhu C, Yang X, Lubonja R, Tran N, Nguyen C, Lawrence MS, Piccioni F, Bagul M, Doench JG, Chouinard CR, Wu X, Hogstrom L, Natoli T, Tamayo P, Horn H, Corsello SM, Lage K, Root DE, Subramanian A, Golub TR, Getz G, Boehm JS, Hahn WC. Cancer Discov. 2016 Jul;6(7):714-26. doi: 10.1158/2159-8290.CD-16-0160. Epub 2016 May 4. PubMed 27147599.
Backbone
  Vector backbone: pDONR223
  Backbone manufacturer: Invitrogen
  Backbone size w/o insert (bp): 2790
  Vector type: Gateway Entry vector
Growth in bacteria
  Bacterial resistance: Spectinomycin, 50 μg/mL
  Growth temperature: 37°C
  Growth strain: DH5alpha
  Copy number: High Copy
Gene/Insert
  Gene/Insert name: ISX
  Species: H. sapiens (human)
  Mutation: S28G; P57S
  GenBank ID: NM_001303508.1
  Entrez Gene: ISX (a.k.a. Pix-1, RAXLX)
  Promoter: None
  Cloning method: Gateway Cloning
  Sequencing primers: 5′ M13pUC-fwd; 3′ M13-Rev
Terms and licenses: Academic/Nonprofit Terms; Industry Terms: Not Available to Industry
Depositor comments: Closed state: Stop codon immediately follows insert
How to cite: pDONR223_ISX_WT was a gift from Jesse Boehm & William Hahn & David Root (Addgene plasmid # 81849 ; http://n2t.net/addgene:81849 ; RRID:Addgene_81849)
