[The description below was written by a language model from this plasmid's Addgene catalogue record and pLannotate feature annotations shown in this document.]
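Description:
pDONR223_ISX_WT is a Gateway entry clone built on the Invitrogen pDONR223 backbone, carrying the human ISX open reading frame (intestine-specific homeobox, also known as RAXLX or Pix-1). ISX encodes a transcription factor that regulates gene expression in the intestine. The plasmid is about 3.5 kb in the sequenced record and is maintained in E. coli at high copy through a ColE1/pUC-type origin. Selection is with spectinomycin, conferred by the aadA (SmR) aminoglycoside adenylyltransferase gene. That gene sits downstream of a class 1 integron Pc promoter fragment and a remnant of a gentamicin resistance gene. Short lacZα and lacI fragments and the rrnB T1 and T2 terminators are backbone remnants, the terminators helping to insulate the cloning region from read-through transcription.

The ISX coding sequence (735 bp in the annotation) is flanked by two attL recombination sites. The automated annotation labels these attL3 and a partial attL2. They allow the ORF to be moved by an LR Clonase reaction into any compatible Gateway destination vector. The entry clone has no promoter driving the insert, so it is not an expression construct in itself; the only nearby promoter is a T7 promoter lying outside the attL-flanked region on the opposite strand. The clone is in the "closed" configuration, with a stop codon immediately after the insert, so it yields native C-termini and cannot be used for C-terminal fusions. Although named as wild type, the catalogue lists S28G and P57S differences relative to the reference transcript. It belongs to the Target Accelerator Plasmid Collection, which was assembled for systematic functional testing of cancer-associated alleles. The "WT" name suggests that it is the reference ORF of the set, though the record does not say so.
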