Features (pLannotate 1.2.2; 12 found; start..end, strand, type, name):
     38..74      -  CDS            lacZα (fragment): LacZα fragment of β-galactosidase; lacZ fragment
     91..186     +  protein_bind   attL3: mutant version of attL; recombination site for the Gateway® LR reaction LR Clonase™
    192..926     +  CDS            ISX: ISX_HUMAN - Also known as RAXLX. Experimental evidence at protein level: Swiss-Prot protein existence level 1. Transcription factor that regulates gene expression in intestine. May participate in vitamin A metabolism most likely by regulating BCO1 expression in the intestine (By similarity). From Homo sapiens (Human).
    937..1030    -  protein_bind   attL2 (fragment): mutant version of attL; recombination site for the Gateway® LR reaction LR Clonase™
   1048..1066    -  promoter       T7 promoter: promoter for bacteriophage T7 RNA polymerase
   1256..1279    +  promoter       Pc promoter (fragment): intI1 (promoter lies within the coding sequence); class 1 integron promoter
   1455..1511    +  CDS            GmR (fragment): gentamycin acetyltransferase; aacC1; confers resistance to gentamycin
   1518..2309    +  CDS            SmR: aminoglycoside adenylyltransferase (Murphy, 1985); aadA; confers resistance to spectinomycin and streptomycin
   2402..2990    +  rep_origin     ori: high-copy-number ColE1/pMB1/pBR322/pUC origin of replication
   3173..3265    +  CDS            lacI (fragment): lac repressor; lacI; The lac repressor binds to the lac operator to inhibit transcription in E. coli. This inhibition can be relieved by adding lactose or isopropyl-β-D-thiogalactopyranoside (IPTG).
   3320..3347    -  terminator     rrnB T2 terminator: transcription terminator T2 from the E. coli rrnB gene
   3479..3522    +  terminator     rrnB T1 terminator: Escherichia coli rrnB; transcription terminator T1 from the E. coli rrnB gene
>Addgene plasmid #81849 | pDONR223_ISX_WT | addgene full sequence | sequence record 168742 | Addgene NGS Result
GGCAGTTCCCTACTCTCGCGTTAACGCTAGCATGGATGTTTTCCCAGTCACGACGTTGTAAAACGACGGC
CAGTCTTAAGCTCGGGCCCCAAATAATGATTTTATTTTGACTGATAGTGACCTGTTCGTTGCAACAAATT
GATGAGCAATGCTTTTTTATAATGCCAACTTTGTACAAAAAAGTTGGCACCATGTGTGCTGAGGTGGGCC
CTGCTCTCTGCAGGGGTATGGAGAGAAATAGCTTGGGGTGCTGTGAGGCCCCGAAGAAGCTGGGCCTGTC
CTTCTCCATCGAGGCGATCCTAAAGAGGCCTGCCAGGAGGAGTGATATGGACAGACCAGAAGGGCCAGGT
GAAGAGGGCTCCGGAGAAGCTGCGGCCTCAGGCTCTGGGCTAGAAAAGCCTCCAAAGGACCAGCCCCAGG
AAGGAAGGAAGAGCAAGCGGAGGGTTCGTACCACCTTCACCACTGAGCAGCTGCATGAGCTGGAGAAGAT
CTTCCACTTTACCCACTACCCAGACGTTCACATCCGCAGCCAGCTGGCAGCCAGGATCAACCTCCCAGAA
GCTCGGGTGCAGATCTGGTTCCAGAATCAGCGAGCCAAGTGGCGGAAGCAGGAGAAGATTGGCAACCTGG
GGGCTCCACAGCAGCTGAGTGAAGCCAGTGTGGCCCTGCCCACAAATCTGGATGTGGCTGGGCCCACGTG
GACATCCACTGCTCTGCGCAGGCTGGCTCCTCCCACGAGCTGTTGTCCATCGGCTCAAGATCAGCTGGCC
TCTGCCTGGTTCCCTGCCTGGATCACCCTCCTCCCAGCGCACCCATGGGAAACACAGCCTGTCCCAGGTC
TTCCCATCCATCAAACTTGCATCCCTGTGCTATGCATCCTTCCACCTCCACACCCCAAATGGGGCAGCAT
CTGTGCTACTTCAACATGATTGCCAACTTTCTTGTACAAAGTTGTCATTATAAGAAAGCATTGCTTATCA
ATTTGTTGCAACGAACAGGTCACTATCAGTCAAAATAAAATCATTATTTGCCATCCAGCTGATATCCCCT
ATAGTGAGTCGTATTACATGGTCATAGCTGTTTCCTGGCAGCTCTGGCCCGTGTCTCAAAATCTCTGATG
TTACATTGCACAAGATAAAAATATATCATCATGCCTCCTCTAGACCAGCCAGGACAGAAATGCCTCGACT
TCGCTGCTACCCAAGGTTGCCGGGTGACGCACACCGTGGAAACGGATGAAGGCACGAACCCAGTGGACAT
AAGCCTGTTCGGTTCGTAAGCTGTAATGCAAGTAGCGTATGCGCTCACGCAACTGGTCCAGAACCTTGAC
CGAACGCAGCGGTGGTAACGGCGCAGTGGCGGTTTTCATGGCTTGTTATGACTGTTTTTTTGGGGTACAG
TCTATGCCTCGGGCATCCAAGCAGCAAGCGCGTTACGCCGTGGGTCGATGTTTGATGTTATGGAGCAGCA
ACGATGTTACGCAGCAGGGCAGTCGCCCTAAAACAAAGTTAAACATTATGAGGGAAGCGGTGATCGCCGA
AGTATCGACTCAACTATCAGAGGTAGTTGGCGTCATCGAGCGCCATCTCGAACCGACGTTGCTGGCCGTA
CATTTGTACGGCTCCGCAGTGGATGGCGGCCTGAAGCCACACAGTGATATTGATTTGCTGGTTACGGTGA
CCGTAAGGCTTGATGAAACAACGCGGCGAGCTTTGATCAACGACCTTTTGGAAACTTCGGCTTCCCCTGG
AGAGAGCGAGATTCTCCGCGCTGTAGAAGTCACCATTGTTGTGCACGACGACATCATTCCGTGGCGTTAT
CCAGCTAAGCGCGAACTGCAATTTGGAGAATGGCAGCGCAATGACATTCTTGCAGGTATCTTCGAGCCAG
CCACGATCGACATTGATCTGGCTATCTTGCTGACAAAAGCAAGAGAACATAGCGTTGCCTTGGTAGGTCC
AGCGGCGGAGGAACTCTTTGATCCGGTTCCTGAACAGGATCTATTTGAGGCGCTAAATGAAACCTTAACG
CTATGGAACTCGCCGCCCGACTGGGCTGGCGATGAGCGAAATGTAGTGCTTACGTTGTCCCGCATTTGGT
ACAGCGCAGTAACCGGCAAAATCGCGCCGAAGGATGTCGCTGCCGACTGGGCAATGGAGCGCCTGCCGGC
CCAGTATCAGCCCGTCATACTTGAAGCTAGACAGGCTTATCTTGGACAAGAAGAAGATCGCTTGGCCTCG
CGCGCAGATCAGTTGGAAGAATTTGTCCACTACGTGAAAGGCGAGATCACCAAGGTAGTCGGCAAATAAC
CCTCGAGCCACCCATGACCAAAATCCCTTAACGTGAGTTACGCGTCGTTCCACTGAGCGTCAGACCCCGT
AGAAAAGATCAAAGGATCTTCTTGAGATCCTTTTTTTCTGCGCGTAATCTGCTGCTTGCAAACAAAAAAA
CCACCGCTACCAGCGGTGGTTTGTTTGCCGGATCAAGAGCTACCAACTCTTTTTCCGAAGGTAACTGGCT
TCAGCAGAGCGCAGATACCAAATACTGTTCTTCTAGTGTAGCCGTAGTTAGGCCACCACTTCAAGAACTC
TGTAGCACCGCCTACATACCTCGCTCTGCTAATCCTGTTACCAGTGGCTGCTGCCAGTGGCGATAAGTCG
TGTCTTACCGGGTTGGACTCAAGACGATAGTTACCGGATAAGGCGCAGCGGTCGGGCTGAACGGGGGGTT
CGTGCACACAGCCCAGCTTGGAGCGAACGACCTACACCGAACTGAGATACCTACAGCGTGAGCTATGAGA
AAGCGCCACGCTTCCCGAAGGGAGAAAGGCGGACAGGTATCCGGTAAGCGGCAGGGTCGGAACAGGAGAG
CGCACGAGGGAGCTTCCAGGGGGAAACGCCTGGTATCTTTATAGTCCTGTCGGGTTTCGCCACCTCTGAC
TTGAGCGTCGATTTTTGTGATGCTCGTCAGGGGGGCGGAGCCTATGGAAAAACGCCAGCAACGCGGCCTT
TTTACGGTTCCTGGCCTTTTGCTGGCCTTTTGCTCACATGTTCTTTCCTGCGTTATCCCCTGATTCTGTG
GATAACCGTATTACCGCCTTTGAGTGAGCTGATACCGCTCGCCGCAGCCGAACGACCGAGCGCAGCGAGT
CAGTGAGCGAGGAAGCGGAAGAGCGCCCAATACGCAAACCGCCTCTCCCCGCGCGTTGGCCGATTCATTA
ATGCAGCTGGCACGACAGGTTTCCCGACTGGAAAGCGGGCAGTGAGCGCAACGCAATTAATACGCGTACC
GCTAGCCAGGAAGAGTTTGTAGAAACGCAAAAAGGCCATCCGTCAGGATGGCCTTCTGCTTAGTTTGATG
CCTGGCAGTTTATGGCGGGCGTCCTGCCCGCCACCCTCCGGGCCGTTGCTTCACAACGTTCAAATCCGCT
CCCGGCGGATTTGTCCTACTCAGGAGAGCGTTCACCGACAAACAACAGATAAAACGAAAGGCCCAGTCTT
CCGACTGAGCCTTTCGTTTTATTTGATGCCT
