>Addgene plasmid #81849 | pDONR223_ISX_WT | depositor partial sequence | sequence record 155168 | Insert sequence
ATGTGTGCTGAGGTGGGCCCTGCTCTCTGCAGGGGTATGGAGAGAAATAGCTTGGGGTGCTGTGAGGCCC
CGAAGAAGCTGGGCCTGTCCTTCTCCATCGAGGCGATCCTAAAGAGGCCTGCCAGGAGGAGTGATATGGA
CAGACCAGAAGGGCCAGGTGAAGAGGGCTCCGGAGAAGCTGCGGCCTCAGGCTCTGGGCTAGAAAAGCCT
CCAAAGGACCAGCCCCAGGAAGGAAGGAAGAGCAAGCGGAGGGTTCGTACCACCTTCACCACTGAGCAGC
TGCATGAGCTGGAGAAGATCTTCCACTTTACCCACTACCCAGACGTTCACATCCGCAGCCAGCTGGCAGC
CAGGATCAACCTCCCAGAAGCTCGGGTGCAGATCTGGTTCCAGAATCAGCGAGCCAAGTGGCGGAAGCAG
GAGAAGATTGGCAACCTGGGGGCTCCACAGCAGCTGAGTGAAGCCAGTGTGGCCCTGCCCACAAATCTGG
ATGTGGCTGGGCCCACGTGGACATCCACTGCTCTGCGCAGGCTGGCTCCTCCCACGAGCTGTTGTCCATC
GGCTCAAGATCAGCTGGCCTCTGCCTGGTTCCCTGCCTGGATCACCCTCCTCCCAGCGCACCCATGGGAA
ACACAGCCTGTCCCAGGTCTTCCCATCCATCAAACTTGCATCCCTGTGCTATGCATCCTTCCACCTCCAC
ACCCCAAATGGGGCAGCATCTGTGCTACTTCAACATGA
